>Addgene plasmid #247734 | YIplac211-FRB-Vrg4 | addgene full sequence | sequence record 492057 | Addgene NGS Result
GCGCCCAATACGCAAACCGCCTCTCCCCGCGCGTTGGCCGATTCATTAATGCAGCTGGCACGACAGGTTT
CCCGACTGGAAAGCGGGCAGTGAGCGCAACGCAATTAATGTGAGTTAGCTCACTCATTAGGCACCCCAGG
CTTTACACTTTATGCTTCCGGCTCGTATGTTGTGTGGAATTGTGAGCGGATAACAATTTCACACAGGAAA
CAGCTATGACCATGATTACGCCAAGCTTGTAATGGACCATGGCAATGTGCGCCATATATATATGCGGCTC
CCTTATGAGTAGAAGAAAATATATGACTGGTGGTACAAAGTGGCATGGTGGTATATAGATGTAGGAACAC
CATTTGAGTTTGCCATAATGATTAAATTTCCCTTTTTATAAAGAATTAGCCGCCCATAACACGAAAAATA
TCACAGTTGACGAAAGAAGACACGTCGCCTAAACGCGTAATGAATCGCAATATACGAAAAGCTAAACGGG
TTTTTCAGAATCCTCTTACCCAGCCTTGGATAATAGTTTTGGCCGAAAAAAAAAAAAAGAAAGAAAAAAA
TTGAAATTTCGCGATCCGAACAAACAATGAACAGAAAAACAGAATATATATAACGCTGCCAAGCCTATTT
CTTGTTGCCGATTAATTGTTGACATCCTCTTAATTACCAAAAGAGCCTAAGAAAACAAACACACTAACCA
CACAGTATCTTTCGCCCGAATGGCTTCTAGAATCCTCTGGCATGAGATGTGGCATGAAGGCCTGGAAGAG
GCATCTCGTTTGTACTTTGGGGAAAGGAACGTGAAAGGCATGTTTGAGGTGCTGGAGCCCTTGCATGCTA
TGATGGAACGGGGCCCCCAGACTCTGAAGGAAACATCCTTTAATCAGGCCTATGGTCGAGATTTAATGGA
GGCCCAAGAGTGGTGCAGGAAGTACATGAAATCAGGGAATGTCAAGGACCTCACCCAAGCCTGGGACCTC
TATTATCATGTGTTCCGACGAATCTCAAAGGGTGGCAGTGGCGGTTCTTCAGAATTGAAAACAGGTCATG
CAGGCCATAACCCTTGGGCTTCAGTTGCCAATTCCGGTCCGATCTCTATTTTATCCTACTGTGGTTCCTC
TATTTTAATGACGGTGACTAACAAGTTCGTCGTCAATTTGAAGGATTTCAACATGAACTTTGTCATGCTT
TTCGTGCAATCTTTGGTTTGTACTATAACCTTGATTATCCTACGTATACTGGGCTATGCGAAGTTCCGTT
CATTAAACAAAACAGACGCCAAGAACTGGTTCCCTATTTCCTTTTTACTGGTCTTGATGATCTACACCTC
TTCGAAGGCTTTACAATACTTGGCTGTTCCAATTTACACCATTTTCAAGAATTTGACTATTATCTTGATT
GCTTATGGTGAGGTTCTCTTTTTTGGTGGCTCTGTCACCTCCATGGAATTGTCATCATTTTTGTTGATGG
TCCTTTCTTCTGTCGTTGCAACTTGGGGTGACCAGCAAGCTGTGGCTGCCAAGGCTGCTTCATTGGCTGA
AGGAGCAGCCGGTGCTGTTGCCTCCTTTAACCCAGGTTATTTCTGGATGTTCACCAACTGTATCACTTCT
GCATTATTCGTTCTTATAATGAGAAAGAGAATTAAGTTAACTAACTTCAAGGATTTCGACACTATGTTTT
ACAACAATGTTTTGGCTCTACCTATTCTATTGCTGTTTTCTTTCTGTGTGGAAGATTGGTCTTCAGTTAA
TTTGACCAATAACTTTTCTAACGATTCGCTAACTGCTATGATCATCAGTGGTGTTGCATCCGTCGGTATT
TCTTACTGTTCCGGTTGGTGTGTTCGTGTTACTTCGTCTACTACATATTCGATGGTAGGGGCTTTGAACA
AGCTGCCAATTGCCTTGTCTGGTTTGATTTTCTTTGATGCTCCAAGAAACTTCTTATCTATTCTCTCCAT
TTTTATTGGTTTCCTATCAGGTATTATTTATGCTGTTGCCAAACAAAAGAAGCAACAAGCCCAACCTTTA
CGTAAATGAGAACTTACGGGGGGTGCAATTTATTTTTTTTTTGGTTTATTTTATTTTATAGAGGCATCTA
ATGCAAGTAGATTTATATACAATTATACTTAAAATTGATATACCTTAGAACAGGTCGGACACAACGTGTG
GTAACTCCAATATATCACTAATGACAATAGCGCCTTCTGGTGTTTGCCCCAAAATTTCATTTACTTCATT
CTCAACTAAATGAATACATGTTTTCATGCCCAATTTGATACCTGTCTCGATGTTTTTCCCACTGTCATCT
ATAAAATAAGCATTCTCGTATCTTGCCAACCCGCTTTCCTTCATGGCTTTTTCAAATGCTTTAACATGTG
GTTTGCAGACCAGCGTATCTGTCCTAGAGTAGTCACAATATGTCAATCCATCAAATAAATCCGCTATACC
CAACAATCTCAGGCAACGTATTGCGTGGTTTTTATAAGCGTTGGTGAAAAGCCACAATTTATCAATCTTT
CCCGATTGTCTCAATCTCAACAGCATATTCCTTAATGGTATATCAGGTTTCAAGATATCTTGTAGTGGTA
AGGAATCATCCACAAGCCGGTTATATTCCAGTGCGTTCACTTTGTGGAACATTACAAGTCCCCTTATGGC
AAGTCCATACTCTTTGTAGTAAGAGTTATTCAAAACGTGAGCATCTTCAGGTGATAGTTTCAAGTGTGTT
TGAAAGAACCTCAGTATAGATTGTTGCATAAGATCGTGAATTCACTGGCCGTCGTTTTACAACGTCGTGA
CTGGGAAAACCCTGGCGTTACCCAACTTAATCGCCTTGCAGCACATCCCCCTTTCGCCAGCTGGCGTAAT
AGCGAAGAGGCCCGCACCGATCGCCCTTCCCAACAGTTGCGCAGCCTGAATGGCGAATGGCGCCTGATGC
GGTATTTTCTCCTTACGCATCTGTGCGGTATTTCACACCGCATATGGTGCACTCTCAGTACAATCTGCTC
TGATGCCGCATAGTTAAGCCAGCCCCGACACCCGCCAACACCCGCTGACGCGCCCTGACGGGCTTGTCTG
CTCCCGGCATCCGCTTACAGACAAGCTGTGACCGTCTCCGGGAGCTGCATGTGTCAGAGGTTTTCACCGT
CATCACCGAAACGCGCGAGACGAAAGGGCGGGTAATAACTGATATAATTAAATTGAAGCTCTAATTTGTG
AGTTTAGTATACATGCATTTACTTATAATACAGTTTTTTAGTTTTGCTGGCCGCATCTTCTCAAATATGC
TTCCCAGCCTGCTTTTCTGTAACGTTCACCCTCTACCTTAGCATCCCTTCCCTTTGCAAATAGTCCTCTT
CCAACAATAATAATGTCAGATCCTGTAGAGACCACATCATCCACGGTTCTATACTGTTGACCCAATGCGT
CTCCCTTGTCATCTAAACCCACACCGGGTGTCATAATCAACCAATCGTAACCTTCATCTCTTCCACCCAT
GTCTCTTTGAGCAATAAAGCCGATAACAAAATCTTTGTCGCTCTTCGCAATGTCAACAGTACCCTTAGTA
TATTCTCCAGTAGATAGGGAGCCCTTGCATGACAATTCTGCTAACATCAAAAGGCCTCTAGGTTCCTTTG
TTACTTCTTCTGCCGCCTGCTTCAAACCGCTAACAATACCTGGGCCCACCACACCGTGTGCATTCGTAAT
GTCTGCCCATTCTGCTATTCTGTATACACCCGCAGAGTACTGCAATTTGACTGTATTACCAATGTCAGCA
AATTTTCTGTCTTCGAAGAGTAAAAAATTGTACTTGGCGGATAATGCCTTTAGCGGCTTAACTGTGCCCT
CCATGGAAAAATCAGTCAAGATATCCACATGTGTTTTTAGTAAACAAATTTTGGGACCTAATGCTTCAAC
TAACTCCAGTAATTCCTTGGTGGTACGAACATCCAATGAAGCACACAAGTTTGTTTGCTTTTCGTGCATG
ATATTAAATAGCTTGGCAGCAACAGGACTAGGATGAGTAGCAGCACGTTCCTTATATGTAGCTTTCGACA
TGATTTATCTTCGTTTCCTGCATGTTTTTGTTCTGTGCAGTTGGGTTAAGAATACTGGGCAATTTCATGT
TTCTTCAACACTACATATGCGTATATATACCAATCTAAGTCTGTGCTCCTTCCTTCGTTCTTCCTTCTGT
TCGGAGATTACCGAATCAAAAAAATTTCAAGGAAACCGAAATCAAAAAAAAGAATAAAAAAAAAATGATG
AATTGAAAAGCTGGCCTCGTGATACGCCTATTTTTATAGGTTAATGTCATGATAATAATGGTTTCTTAGA
CGTCAGGTGGCACTTTTCGGGGAAATGTGCGCGGAACCCCTATTTGTTTATTTTTCTAAATACATTCAAA
TATGTATCCGCTCATGAGACAATAACCCTGATAAATGCTTCAATAATATTGAAAAAGGAAGAGTATGAGT
ATTCAACATTTCCGTGTCGCCCTTATTCCCTTTTTTGCGGCATTTTGCCTTCCTGTTTTTGCTCACCCAG
AAACGCTGGTGAAAGTAAAAGATGCTGAAGATCAGTTGGGTGCACGAGTGGGTTACATCGAACTGGATCT
CAACAGCGGTAAGATCCTTGAGAGTTTTCGCCCCGAAGAACGTTTTCCAATGATGAGCACTTTTAAAGTT
CTGCTATGTGGCGCGGTATTATCCCGTATTGACGCCGGGCAAGAGCAACTCGGTCGCCGCATACACTATT
CTCAGAATGACTTGGTTGAGTACTCACCAGTCACAGAAAAGCATCTTACGGATGGCATGACAGTAAGAGA
ATTATGCAGTGCTGCCATAACCATGAGTGATAACACTGCGGCCAACTTACTTCTGACAACGATCGGAGGA
CCGAAGGAGCTAACCGCTTTTTTGCACAACATGGGGGATCATGTAACTCGCCTTGATCGTTGGGAACCGG
AGCTGAATGAAGCCATACCAAACGACGAGCGTGACACCACGATGCCTGTAGCAATGGCAACAACGTTGCG
CAAACTATTAACTGGCGAACTACTTACTCTAGCTTCCCGGCAACAATTAATAGACTGGATGGAGGCGGAT
AAAGTTGCAGGACCACTTCTGCGCTCGGCCCTTCCGGCTGGCTGGTTTATTGCTGATAAATCTGGAGCCG
GTGAGCGTGGGTCTCGCGGTATCATTGCAGCACTGGGGCCAGATGGTAAGCCCTCCCGTATCGTAGTTAT
CTACACGACGGGGAGTCAGGCAACTATGGATGAACGAAATAGACAGATCGCTGAGATAGGTGCCTCACTG
ATTAAGCATTGGTAACTGTCAGACCAAGTTTACTCATATATACTTTAGATTGATTTAAAACTTCATTTTT
AATTTAAAAGGATCTAGGTGAAGATCCTTTTTGATAATCTCATGACCAAAATCCCTTAACGTGAGTTTTC
GTTCCACTGAGCGTCAGACCCCGTAGAAAAGATCAAAGGATCTTCTTGAGATCCTTTTTTTCTGCGCGTA
ATCTGCTGCTTGCAAACAAAAAAACCACCGCTACCAGCGGTGGTTTGTTTGCCGGATCAAGAGCTACCAA
CTCTTTTTCCGAAGGTAACTGGCTTCAGCAGAGCGCAGATACCAAATACTGTTCTTCTAGTGTAGCCGTA
GTTAGGCCACCACTTCAAGAACTCTGTAGCACCGCCTACATACCTCGCTCTGCTAATCCTGTTACCAGTG
GCTGCTGCCAGTGGCGATAAGTCGTGTCTTACCGGGTTGGACTCAAGACGATAGTTACCGGATAAGGCGC
AGCGGTCGGGCTGAACGGGGGGTTCGTGCACACAGCCCAGCTTGGAGCGAACGACCTACACCGAACTGAG
ATACCTACAGCGTGAGCTATGAGAAAGCGCCACGCTTCCCGAAGGGAGAAAGGCGGACAGGTATCCGGTA
AGCGGCAGGGTCGGAACAGGAGAGCGCACGAGGGAGCTTCCAGGGGGAAACGCCTGGTATCTTTATAGTC
CTGTCGGGTTTCGCCACCTCTGACTTGAGCGTCGATTTTTGTGATGCTCGTCAGGGGGGCGGAGCCTATG
GAAAAACGCCAGCAACGCGGCCTTTTTACGGTTCCTGGCCTTTTGCTGGCCTTTTGCTCACATGTTCTTT
CCTGCGTTATCCCCTGATTCTGTGGATAACCGTATTACCGCCTTTGAGTGAGCTGATACCGCTCGCCGCA
GCCGAACGACCGAGCGCAGCGAGTCAGTGAGCGAGGAAGCGGAAGA
Features (pLannotate 1.2.2; 16 found; start..end, strand, type, name):
      1..93      +  CDS            lacI (fragment): lac repressor; lacI; The lac repressor binds to the lac operator to inhibit transcription in E. coli. This inhibition can be relieved by adding lactose or isopropyl-β-D-thiogalactopyranoside (IPTG).
    106..127     +  protein_bind   CAP binding site: CAP binding activates transcription in the presence of cAMP. E. coli catabolite activator protein
    142..172     +  promoter       lac promoter: promoter for the E. coli lac operon
    180..196     +  protein_bind   lac operator: The lac repressor binds to the lac operator to inhibit transcription in E. coli. This inhibition can be relieved by adding lactose or isopropyl-β-D-thiogalactopyranoside (IPTG). lac repressor encoded by lacI
    536..560     +  promoter       Act1 promoter (fragment): rice actin promoter
    732..1010    +  CDS            FRB: FKBP-rapamycin binding domain of human FRAP
   1029..2036    +  CDS            VRG4: GMT1_YEAST - Also known as GOG5, LDB3, MCD3, VAN2, VIG4. Experimental evidence at protein level: Swiss-Prot protein existence level 1. Involved in the import of GDP-mannose from the cytoplasm into the Golgi lumen. Defective copy causes severe glycosylation defect and abnormal retention of soluble endoplasmic reticulum proteins. Involved in vanadate sensitivity. From Saccharomyces cerevisiae (strain ATCC 204508 / S288c) (Baker's yeast).
   2148..2771    -  CDS            SDT1 (fragment): SDT1_YEAST - Also known as SSM1. Experimental evidence at protein level: Swiss-Prot protein existence level 1. Could be an enzyme that inactivates 6-azauracil by modifying it. From Saccharomyces cerevisiae (strain ATCC 204508 / S288c) (Baker's yeast).
   2770..2927    +  CDS            lacZα (fragment): LacZα fragment of β-galactosidase; lacZ fragment
   2933..3032    -  misc_feature   bom (fragment): basis of mobility region from pBR322
   3134..3169    -  CDS            rop (fragment): Rop protein, which maintains plasmids at low copy number; rop
   3258..4061    -  CDS            URA3: orotidine-5'-phosphate decarboxylase, required for uracil biosynthesis; S. cerevisiae URA3; yeast auxotrophic marker, counterselectable with 5-fluoroorotic acid (5-FOA)
   4062..4277    -  promoter       URA3 promoter: S. cerevisiae URA3
   4370..4474    +  promoter       AmpR promoter: bla
   4475..5335    +  CDS            AmpR: β-lactamase; bla; confers resistance to ampicillin, carbenicillin, and related antibiotics
   5506..6094    +  rep_origin     ori: high-copy-number ColE1/pMB1/pBR322/pUC origin of replication
