[The description below was written by a language model from this plasmid's Addgene catalogue record and pLannotate feature annotations shown in this document.]
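Description:
YIplac211-FRB-Vrg4 is a yeast integrating plasmid built on the YIplac211 backbone and designed to place an N-terminal FRB tag on the endogenous VRG4 gene of Saccharomyces cerevisiae by the pop-in/pop-out method. No yeast replication origin or centromere appears in the feature table, consistent with an integrative vector that is inherited in yeast only after recombining into the chromosome. In E. coli it is propagated as a high-copy plasmid through a ColE1/pUC-type origin with ampicillin selection (AmpR, β-lactamase). Remnants of the lac region (lacI fragment, CAP site, lac promoter and operator, lacZα fragment), together with bom and rop fragments, are carry-overs from the cloning backbone.

The insert, assembled by Gibson cloning, carries the FRB domain (the FKBP-rapamycin binding domain of human FRAP) followed shortly downstream, on the same strand, by the VRG4 coding sequence, which encodes the Golgi GDP-mannose transporter. Unannotated sequence lies upstream of FRB, and a fragment of the SDT1 gene lies downstream of VRG4 in the opposite orientation. This flanking sequence probably represents native genomic context that supplies the homology for targeting, although the record does not say so. No dedicated promoter for the fusion is recorded; the short "rice Act1 promoter" hit is most likely a spurious annotation match.

The URA3 marker with its own promoter serves both steps of the strategy. Selection for uracil prototrophy recovers integrants at the VRG4 locus (pop-in), and 5-FOA counterselection then recovers cells that have lost the plasmid by recombination between the duplicated sequences (pop-out), some of which retain the tagged allele. FRB tags are commonly used for rapamycin-induced dimerization with FKBP fusions, but the record does not state the downstream application.
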