Addgene plasmid #247734: YIplac211-FRB-Vrg4
Purpose: Insert an N-terminal FRB tag at VRG4 by popin-popout
Depositing lab: Benjamin Glick. Depositing organization: University of Chicago.
Backbone
  Vector backbone: YIplac211
  Vector type: Yeast Expression
Growth in bacteria
  Bacterial resistance: Ampicillin, 100 μg/mL
  Growth temperature: 37°C
  Growth strain: DH5alpha
  Copy number: High Copy
Gene/Insert
  Gene/Insert name: FRB-Vrg4
  Species: S. cerevisiae (budding yeast)
  Cloning method: Gibson Cloning
Terms and licenses: Academic/Nonprofit Terms; Industry Terms: Not Available to Industry
How to cite: YIplac211-FRB-Vrg4 was a gift from Benjamin Glick (Addgene plasmid # 247734 ; http://n2t.net/addgene:247734 ; RRID:Addgene_247734)
